>Addgene plasmid #112457 | pUSF2.1.0-gDNA | depositor full sequence | sequence record 211848 | Full Sequence
TAGAGCTAGAAATAGCAAGTTAAAATAAGGCTAGTCCGTTATCAACTTGAAAAAGTGGCACCGAGTCGGT
GCTTTTTTGTTTTAGAGCTAGAAATAGCAAGTTAAAATAAGGCTAGTCCGTTTTTAGCGCGTGCGCCAAT
TCTGCAGACAAATGGCTCTAGAGGTACCCGTTACATAACTTACGGTAAATGGCCCGCCTGGCTGACCGCC
CAACGACCCCCGCCCATTGACGTCAATAGTAACGCCAATAGGGACTTTCCATTGACGTCAATGGGTGGAG
TATTTACGGTAAACTGCCCACTTGGCAGTACATCAAGTGTATCATATGCCAAGTACGCCCCCTATTGACG
TCAATGACGGTAAATGGCCCGCCTGGCATTGTGCCCAGTACATGACCTTATGGGACTTTCCTACTTGGCA
GTACATCTACGTATTAGTCATCGCTATTACCATGGTCGAGGTGAGCCCCACGTTCTGCTTCACTCTCCCC
ATCTCCCCCCCCTCCCCACCCCCAATTTTGTATTTATTTATTTTTTAATTATTTTGTGCAGCGATGGGGG
CGGGGGGGGGGGGGGGGCGCGCGCCAGGCGGGGCGGGGCGGGGCGAGGGGCGGGGCGGGGCGAGGCGGAG
AGGTGCGGCGGCAGCCAATCAGAGCGGCGCGCTCCGAAAGTTTCCTTTTATGGCGAGGCGGCGGCGGCGG
CGGCCCTATAAAAAGCGAAGCGCGCGGCGGGCGGGAGTCGCTGCGACGCTGCCTTCGCCCCGTGCCCCGC
TCCGCCGCCGCCTCGCGCCGCCCGCCCCGGCTCTGACTGACCGCGTTACTCCCACAGGTGAGCGGGCGGG
ACGGCCCTTCTCCTCCGGGCTGTAATTAGCTGAGCAAGAGGTAAGGGTTTAAGGGATGGTTGGTTGGTGG
GGTATTAATGTTTAATTACCTGGAGCACCTGCCTGAAATCACTTTTTTTCAGGTTGGACCGGTGCCACCA
TGGACTATAAGGACCACGACGGAGACTACAAGGATCATGATATTGATTACAAAGACGATGACGATAAGAT
GGCCCCAAAGAAGAAGCGGAAGGTCGGTATCCACGGAGTCCCAGCAGCCGACAAGAAGTACAGCATCGGC
CTGGACATCGGCACCAACTCTGTGGGCTGGGCCGTGATCACCGACGAGTACAAGGTGCCCAGCAAGAAAT
TCAAGGTGCTGGGCAACACCGACCGGCACAGCATCAAGAAGAACCTGATCGGAGCCCTGCTGTTCGACAG
CGGCGAAACAGCCGAGGCCACCCGGCTGAAGAGAACCGCCAGAAGAAGATACACCAGACGGAAGAACCGG
ATCTGCTATCTGCAAGAGATCTTCAGCAACGAGATGGCCAAGGTGGACGACAGCTTCTTCCACAGACTGG
AAGAGTCCTTCCTGGTGGAAGAGGATAAGAAGCACGAGCGGCACCCCATCTTCGGCAACATCGTGGACGA
GGTGGCCTACCACGAGAAGTACCCCACCATCTACCACCTGAGAAAGAAACTGGTGGACAGCACCGACAAG
GCCGACCTGCGGCTGATCTATCTGGCCCTGGCCCACATGATCAAGTTCCGGGGCCACTTCCTGATCGAGG
GCGACCTGAACCCCGACAACAGCGACGTGGACAAGCTGTTCATCCAGCTGGTGCAGACCTACAACCAGCT
GTTCGAGGAAAACCCCATCAACGCCAGCGGCGTGGACGCCAAGGCCATCCTGTCTGCCAGACTGAGCAAG
AGCAGACGGCTGGAAAATCTGATCGCCCAGCTGCCCGGCGAGAAGAAGAATGGCCTGTTCGGAAACCTGA
TTGCCCTGAGCCTGGGCCTGACCCCCAACTTCAAGAGCAACTTCGACCTGGCCGAGGATGCCAAACTGCA
GCTGAGCAAGGACACCTACGACGACGACCTGGACAACCTGCTGGCCCAGATCGGCGACCAGTACGCCGAC
CTGTTTCTGGCCGCCAAGAACCTGTCCGACGCCATCCTGCTGAGCGACATCCTGAGAGTGAACACCGAGA
TCACCAAGGCCCCCCTGAGCGCCTCTATGATCAAGAGATACGACGAGCACCACCAGGACCTGACCCTGCT
GAAAGCTCTCGTGCGGCAGCAGCTGCCTGAGAAGTACAAAGAGATTTTCTTCGACCAGAGCAAGAACGGC
TACGCCGGCTACATTGACGGCGGAGCCAGCCAGGAAGAGTTCTACAAGTTCATCAAGCCCATCCTGGAAA
AGATGGACGGCACCGAGGAACTGCTCGTGAAGCTGAACAGAGAGGACCTGCTGCGGAAGCAGCGGACCTT
CGACAACGGCAGCATCCCCCACCAGATCCACCTGGGAGAGCTGCACGCCATTCTGCGGCGGCAGGAAGAT
TTTTACCCATTCCTGAAGGACAACCGGGAAAAGATCGAGAAGATCCTGACCTTCCGCATCCCCTACTACG
TGGGCCCTCTGGCCAGGGGAAACAGCAGATTCGCCTGGATGACCAGAAAGAGCGAGGAAACCATCACCCC
CTGGAACTTCGAGGAAGTGGTGGACAAGGGCGCTTCCGCCCAGAGCTTCATCGAGCGGATGACCAACTTC
GATAAGAACCTGCCCAACGAGAAGGTGCTGCCCAAGCACAGCCTGCTGTACGAGTACTTCACCGTGTATA
ACGAGCTGACCAAAGTGAAATACGTGACCGAGGGAATGAGAAAGCCCGCCTTCCTGAGCGGCGAGCAGAA
AAAGGCCATCGTGGACCTGCTGTTCAAGACCAACCGGAAAGTGACCGTGAAGCAGCTGAAAGAGGACTAC
TTCAAGAAAATCGAGTGCTTCGACTCCGTGGAAATCTCCGGCGTGGAAGATCGGTTCAACGCCTCCCTGG
GCACATACCACGATCTGCTGAAAATTATCAAGGACAAGGACTTCCTGGACAATGAGGAAAACGAGGACAT
TCTGGAAGATATCGTGCTGACCCTGACACTGTTTGAGGACAGAGAGATGATCGAGGAACGGCTGAAAACC
TATGCCCACCTGTTCGACGACAAAGTGATGAAGCAGCTGAAGCGGCGGAGATACACCGGCTGGGGCAGGC
TGAGCCGGAAGCTGATCAACGGCATCCGGGACAAGCAGTCCGGCAAGACAATCCTGGATTTCCTGAAGTC
CGACGGCTTCGCCAACAGAAACTTCATGCAGCTGATCCACGACGACAGCCTGACCTTTAAAGAGGACATC
CAGAAAGCCCAGGTGTCCGGCCAGGGCGATAGCCTGCACGAGCACATTGCCAATCTGGCCGGCAGCCCCG
CCATTAAGAAGGGCATCCTGCAGACAGTGAAGGTGGTGGACGAGCTCGTGAAAGTGATGGGCCGGCACAA
GCCCGAGAACATCGTGATCGAAATGGCCAGAGAGAACCAGACCACCCAGAAGGGACAGAAGAACAGCCGC
GAGAGAATGAAGCGGATCGAAGAGGGCATCAAAGAGCTGGGCAGCCAGATCCTGAAAGAACACCCCGTGG
AAAACACCCAGCTGCAGAACGAGAAGCTGTACCTGTACTACCTGCAGAATGGGCGGGATATGTACGTGGA
CCAGGAACTGGACATCAACCGGCTGTCCGACTACGATGTGGACCATATCGTGCCTCAGAGCTTTCTGAAG
GACGACTCCATCGACAACAAGGTGCTGACCAGAAGCGACAAGAACCGGGGCAAGAGCGACAACGTGCCCT
CCGAAGAGGTCGTGAAGAAGATGAAGAACTACTGGCGGCAGCTGCTGAACGCCAAGCTGATTACCCAGAG
AAAGTTCGACAATCTGACCAAGGCCGAGAGAGGCGGCCTGAGCGAACTGGATAAGGCCGGCTTCATCAAG
AGACAGCTGGTGGAAACCCGGCAGATCACAAAGCACGTGGCACAGATCCTGGACTCCCGGATGAACACTA
AGTACGACGAGAATGACAAGCTGATCCGGGAAGTGAAAGTGATCACCCTGAAGTCCAAGCTGGTGTCCGA
TTTCCGGAAGGATTTCCAGTTTTACAAAGTGCGCGAGATCAACAACTACCACCACGCCCACGACGCCTAC
CTGAACGCCGTCGTGGGAACCGCCCTGATCAAAAAGTACCCTAAGCTGGAAAGCGAGTTCGTGTACGGCG
ACTACAAGGTGTACGACGTGCGGAAGATGATCGCCAAGAGCGAGCAGGAAATCGGCAAGGCTACCGCCAA
GTACTTCTTCTACAGCAACATCATGAACTTTTTCAAGACCGAGATTACCCTGGCCAACGGCGAGATCCGG
AAGCGGCCTCTGATCGAGACAAACGGCGAAACCGGGGAGATCGTGTGGGATAAGGGCCGGGATTTTGCCA
CCGTGCGGAAAGTGCTGAGCATGCCCCAAGTGAATATCGTGAAAAAGACCGAGGTGCAGACAGGCGGCTT
CAGCAAAGAGTCTATCCTGCCCAAGAGGAACAGCGATAAGCTGATCGCCAGAAAGAAGGACTGGGACCCT
AAGAAGTACGGCGGCTTCGACAGCCCCACCGTGGCCTATTCTGTGCTGGTGGTGGCCAAAGTGGAAAAGG
GCAAGTCCAAGAAACTGAAGAGTGTGAAAGAGCTGCTGGGGATCACCATCATGGAAAGAAGCAGCTTCGA
GAAGAATCCCATCGACTTTCTGGAAGCCAAGGGCTACAAAGAAGTGAAAAAGGACCTGATCATCAAGCTG
CCTAAGTACTCCCTGTTCGAGCTGGAAAACGGCCGGAAGAGAATGCTGGCCTCTGCCGGCGAACTGCAGA
AGGGAAACGAACTGGCCCTGCCCTCCAAATATGTGAACTTCCTGTACCTGGCCAGCCACTATGAGAAGCT
GAAGGGCTCCCCCGAGGATAATGAGCAGAAACAGCTGTTTGTGGAACAGCACAAGCACTACCTGGACGAG
ATCATCGAGCAGATCAGCGAGTTCTCCAAGAGAGTGATCCTGGCCGACGCTAATCTGGACAAAGTGCTGT
CCGCCTACAACAAGCACCGGGATAAGCCCATCAGAGAGCAGGCCGAGAATATCATCCACCTGTTTACCCT
GACCAATCTGGGAGCCCCTGCCGCCTTCAAGTACTTTGACACCACCATCGACCGGAAGAGGTACACCAGC
ACCAAAGAGGTGCTGGACGCCACCCTGATCCACCAGAGCATCACCGGCCTGTACGAGACACGGATCGACC
TGTCTCAGCTGGGAGGCGACAAAAGGCCGGCGGCCACGAAAAAGGCCGGCCAGGCAAAAAAGAAAAAGTA
AGAATTCCTAGAGCTCGCTGATCAGCCTCGACTGTGCCTTCTAGTTGCCAGCCATCTGTTGTTTGCCCCT
CCCCCGTGCCTTCCTTGACCCTGGAAGGTGCCACTCCCACTGTCCTTTCCTAATAAAATGAGGAAATTGC
ATCGCATTGTCTGAGTAGGTGTCATTCTATTCTGGGGGGTGGGGTGGGGCAGGACAGCAAGGGGGAGGAT
TGGGAAGAGAATAGCAGGCATGCTGGGGAGCGGCCGCAGGAACCCCTAGTGATGGAGTTGGCCACTCCCT
CTCTGCGCGCTCGCTCGCTCACTGAGGCCGGGCGACCAAAGGTCGCCCGACGCCCGGGCTTTGCCCGGGC
GGCCTCAGTGAGCGAGCGAGCGCGCAGCTGCCTGCAGGGGCGCCTGATGCGGTATTTTCTCCTTACGCAT
CTGTGCGGTATTTCACACCGCATA
[142 nt withheld, positions 5695-5836]
C
[141 nt withheld, positions 5838-5978]
CCTTTGACGTTGGAGTCCACGTTCTTT
[37 nt withheld, positions 6006-6042]
ACCCTATCTCGGGCTATTCTTTTGATTTATAAGGGATTTTGCCGATTTCGGCCTATTGGTTAAAAAATGA
GCTGATTTAACAAAAATTTAACGCGAATTTTAACAAAATATTAACGTTTACAATTTTATGGTGCACTCTC
AGTACAATCTGCTCTGATGCCGCATAGTTAAGCCAGCCCCGACACCCGCCAACACCCGCTGACGCGCCCT
GACGGGCTTGTCTGCTCCCGGCATCCGCTTACAGACAAGCTGTGACCGTCTCCGGGAGCTGCATGTGTCA
GAGGTTTTCACCGTCATCACCGAAACGCGCGAGACGAAAGGGCCTCGTGATACGCCTATTTTTATAGGTT
AATGTCATGATAATAATGGTTTCTTAGACGTCAGGTGGCACTTTTCGGGGAAATGTGCGCGGAACCCCTA
TTTGTTTATTTTTCTAAATACATTCAAATATGTATCCGCTCATGAGACAATAACCCTGATAAATGCTTCA
ATAATATTGAAAAAGGAAGAGTATGAGTATTCAACATTTCCGTGTCGCCCTTATTCCCTTTTTTGCGGCA
TTTTGCCTTCCTGTTTTTGCTCACCCAGAAACGCTGGTGAAAGTAAAAGATGCTGAAGATCAGTTGGGTG
CACGAGTGGGTTACATCGAACTGGATCTCAACAGCGGTAAGATCCTTGAGAGTTTTCGCCCCGAAGAACG
TTTTCCAATGATGAGCACTTTTAAAGTTCTGCTATGTGGCGCGGTATTATCCCGTATTGACGCCGGGCAA
GAGCAACTCGGTCGCCGCATACACTATTCTCAGAATGACTTGGTTGAGTACTCACCAGTCACAGAAAAGC
ATCTTACGGATGGCATGACAGTAAGAGAATTATGCAGTGCTGCCATAACCATGAGTGATAACACTGCGGC
CAACTTACTTCTGACAACGATCGGAGGACCGAAGGAGCTAACCGCTTTTTTGCACAACATGGGGGATCAT
GTAACTCGCCTTGATCGTTGGGAACCGGAGCTGAATGAAGCCATACCAAACGACGAGCGTGACACCACGA
TGCCTGTAGCAATGGCAACAACGTTGCGCAAACTATTAACTGGCGAACTACTTACTCTAGCTTCCCGGCA
ACAATTAATAGACTGGATGGAGGCGGATAAAGTTGCAGGACCACTTCTGCGCTCGGCCCTTCCGGCTGGC
TGGTTTATTGCTGATAAATCTGGAGCCGGTGAGCGTGGAAGCCGCGGTATCATTGCAGCACTGGGGCCAG
ATGGTAAGCCCTCCCGTATCGTAGTTATCTACACGACGGGGAGTCAGGCAACTATGGATGAACGAAATAG
ACAGATCGCTGAGATAGGTGCCTCACTGATTAAGCATTGGTAACTGTCAGACCAAGTTTACTCATATATA
CTTTAGATTGATTTAAAACTTCATTTTTAATTTAAAAGGATCTAGGTGAAGATCCTTTTTGATAATCTCA
TGACCAAAATCCCTTAACGTGAGTTTTCGTTCCACTGAGCGTCAGACCCCGTAGAAAAGATCAAAGGATC
TTCTTGAGATCCTTTTTTTCTGCGCGTAATCTGCTGCTTGCAAACAAAAAAACCACCGCTACCAGCGGTG
GTTTGTTTGCCGGATCAAGAGCTACCAACTCTTTTTCCGAAGGTAACTGGCTTCAGCAGAGCGCAGATAC
CAAATACTGTCCTTCTAGTGTAGCCGTAGTTAGGCCACCACTTCAAGAACTCTGTAGCACCGCCTACATA
CCTCGCTCTGCTAATCCTGTTACCAGTGGCTGCTGCCAGTGGCGATAAGTCGTGTCTTACCGGGTTGGAC
TCAAGACGATAGTTACCGGATAAGGCGCAGCGGTCGGGCTGAACGGGGGGTTCGTGCACACAGCCCAGCT
TGGAGCGAACGACCTACACCGAACTGAGATACCTACAGCGTGAGCTATGAGAAAGCGCCACGCTTCCCGA
AGGGAGAAAGGCGGACAGGTATCCGGTAAGCGGCAGGGTCGGAACAGGAGAGCGCACGAGGGAGCTTCCA
GGGGGAAACGCCTGGTATCTTTATAGTCCTGTCGGGTTTCGCCACCTCTGACTTGAGCGTCGATTTTTGT
GATGCTCGTCAGGGGGGCGGAGCCTATGGAAAAACGCCAGCAACGCGGCCTTTTTACGGTTCCTGGCCTT
TTGCTGGCCTTTTGCTCACATGTGAGGGCCTATTTCCCATGATTCCTTCATATTTGCATATACGATACAA
GGCTGTTAGAGAGATAATTGGAATTAATTTGACTGTAAACACAAAGATATTAGTACAAAATACGTGACGT
AGAAAGTAATAATTTCTTGGGTAGTTTGCAGTTTTAAAATTATGTTTTAAAATGGACTATCATATGCTTA
CCGTAACTTGAAAGTATTTCGATTTCTTGGCTTTATATATCTTGTGGAAAGGACGAAACACCTGGTGGCG
GGCGTCACTGCCGTTT
Features (pLannotate 1.2.2; 18 found; start..end, strand, type, name):
     79..122     +  misc_RNA       gRNA scaffold (fragment): guide RNA scaffold for the Streptococcus pyogenes CRISPR/Cas9 system
    169..454     +  enhancer       CMV enhancer: human cytomegalovirus immediate early enhancer; contains an 18-bp deletion relative to the standard CMV enhancer
    456..733     +  promoter       chicken β-actin promoter: No description available
    734..962     +  intron         hybrid intron: hybrid between chicken β-actin (CBA) and minute virus of mice (MMV) introns (Gray et al., 2011)
   1100..2701    +  CDS            Cas9(N): N-terminal portion of Streptococcus pyogenes Cas9 (Zetsche et al., 2015)
   2702..5200    +  CDS            Cas9(C): C-terminal portion of Streptococcus pyogenes Cas9 (Zetsche et al., 2015)
   5201..5248    +  CDS            nucleoplasmin NLS: bipartite nuclear localization signal from nucleoplasmin
   5282..5393    +  polyA_signal   bGH poly(A) signal: bovine growth hormone polyadenylation signal
   5498..5638    +  repeat_region  AAV2 ITR: inverted terminal repeat of adeno-associated virus serotype 2 inverted
   5643..5694    -  misc_feature   bom (fragment): basis of mobility region from pBR322
   5713..6093    +  rep_origin     M13 ori (sequence partly withheld): M13 bacteriophage origin of replication; arrow indicates direction of (+) strand synthesis
   6169..6218    -  misc_feature   bom (fragment): basis of mobility region from pBR322
   6320..6355    -  CDS            rop (fragment): Rop protein, which maintains plasmids at low copy number; rop
   6450..6554    +  promoter       AmpR promoter: bla
   6555..7415    +  CDS            AmpR: β-lactamase; bla; confers resistance to ampicillin, carbenicillin, and related antibiotics
   7586..8174    +  rep_origin     ori: high-copy-number ColE1/pMB1/pBR322/pUC origin of replication
   8236..8476    +  promoter       U6 promoter: RNA polymerase III promoter for human U6 snRNA
   8505..72      +  misc_RNA       gRNA scaffold (across the origin): guide RNA scaffold for the Streptococcus pyogenes CRISPR/Cas9 system
