[The description below was written by a language model from this plasmid's Addgene catalogue record and pLannotate feature annotations shown in this document.]
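Description:
pUSF2.1.0-gDNA is a mammalian-expression CRISPR plasmid built on the pX330 backbone, an all-in-one design that delivers both Streptococcus pyogenes Cas9 and a single guide RNA from one vector. In bacteria it is maintained at high copy number through a ColE1/pUC-type origin and selected with ampicillin via the β-lactamase (AmpR) gene and its own promoter. An M13/f1 phage origin and a single annotated AAV2 ITR are also present as backbone remnants. Short bom and rop fragments called by the annotation software are only partial matches and are unlikely to be functional.

The payload consists of two expression units. A human U6 RNA polymerase III promoter drives a guide RNA made up of a 20-nucleotide spacer targeting the human transcription factor gene USF2, fused to the S. pyogenes gRNA scaffold; the scaffold spans the numbering origin of the circular sequence, which is why it appears split in the feature table. The spacer was inserted between BbsI sites that were destroyed during cloning, and the genomic PAM that follows the target is not part of the plasmid. The second unit uses a hybrid promoter made up of the CMV enhancer, the chicken β-actin promoter and a hybrid intron to express Cas9, which is annotated as contiguous N- and C-terminal portions that together form one continuous coding region. Cas9 carries a C-terminal nucleoplasmin nuclear localisation signal and is terminated by the bovine growth hormone polyadenylation signal.

No mammalian selection marker or reporter is annotated. The plasmid is intended to cut the USF2 locus in human cells, and the depositor notes it should be used with a companion donor plasmid, pUSF2-donor, which implies homology-directed modification of the locus, though the record does not describe the intended edit.
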