Addgene plasmid #112457: pUSF2.1.0-gDNA
Purpose: CRISPR plasmid for expression of Cas9 and gRNA targeting human transcription factor USF2
Depositing lab: Kevin White. Depositing organization: University of Chicago.
Backbone
  Vector backbone: pX330
  Backbone manufacturer: Zhang lab (Addgene plasmid ID: 42230)
  Vector type: Mammalian Expression, CRISPR
Growth in bacteria
  Bacterial resistance: Ampicillin, 100 μg/mL
  Growth temperature: 37°C
  Growth strain: DH5alpha
  Copy number: High Copy
Gene/Insert
  Gene/Insert name: USF2
  gRNA/shRNA sequence: TGGTGGCGGGCGTCACTGCC GGG
  Species: H. sapiens (human)
  Entrez Gene: USF2 (a.k.a. FIP, bHLHb12)
  Cloning method: Restriction Enzyme; 5′ cloning site BbsI (destroyed during cloning); 3′ cloning site BbsI (destroyed during cloning)
  Sequencing primers: 5′ hU6-F (5'-GAGGGCCTATTTCCCATGATT-3')
Terms and licenses: Academic/Nonprofit Terms; Industry Terms: Not Available to Industry
Depositor comments: gRNA sequence listed includes 20 nucleotide target sequence, followed by the uncloned PAM sequence. The PAM sequence is not present in the plasmid. Use with plasmid pUSF2-donor.
How to cite: pUSF2.1.0-gDNA was a gift from Kevin White (Addgene plasmid # 112457 ; http://n2t.net/addgene:112457 ; RRID:Addgene_112457)
